>Addgene plasmid #37960 | MSCV-C LF1 | depositor partial sequence | sequence record 47785 | Insert
ATGGCCCTGCAAACTGACACACAGGCCTGGCGGGTGGAGATAGGGACCAGAGGACTAATGTTCTCTAACT
GTGTCCCACTCCACCTGCCGGAGGGACAGTACCACAAGCTCCGGCTGCCCGTCTC
