>Addgene plasmid #37960 | MSCV-C LF1 | addgene partial sequence | sequence record 51337 | LSXN5
TCACTCCTTCTCTAGGCGCCGGAATTAGATCTAATACGACTCACTATAGGGAGACCCAAGCTGGCTAGTT
AAGCTATCAACAAGTTTGTACAAAAAAGTTGGCATGGCCCTGCAAACTGACACACAGGCCTGGCGGGTGG
AGATAGGGACCAGAGGACTAATGTTCTCTAACTGTGTCCCACTCCACCTGCCGGAGGGACAGTACCACAA
GCTCCGGCTGCCCGTCTCGGCCTACGAGGCCCTGGCCGTGGCCAGGTACGGGCTGGTGGGCTCCCTCTGG
GAGGTGCCCGCCGTGAACTCTGCCCTTCAGTGTCTGGCGGCTGCTGCGCCCTGTAAAGATGTAAAGATCT
ACCCCAGCTGCATCTTCCAGGTGCACGCTCCCATGTTTGTAACTATAAAGACAAGCCTGCGTTGCCTAAA
TCCTCATGACCTGTGTCTGTGTCTCATTTGTGTAGGTGCGGCTATCCTAGATATACCCCTCCTATGCGCC
CCCCGTGACGGAGCTGGGGCACGGGCCGCCGAGGGGCAGGCTGCGGCCGCCCAGGGGGGCAAATTGCGTG
TCTGGGGCCGCCTGAGCCCATCCTCGCCCACATCGCTCTCCCTGGCTTTTCCCTATGCGGGCCCGCCCCC
CGTGGCGTGGTACCGACATTCTATCAACCTAACAAGGAGTGAAGGTGTGGGGATCGGCAAAGATTGCGCC
CAGGATCACGCCTGCCCCGTCCCACCCCAAGGTCATGCTTCCTCTGCGGCTGACCAGGCTGGGGTGCCGG
AGAGAGGTAGAAAGC
