>Addgene plasmid #37960 | MSCV-C LF1 | addgene partial sequence | sequence record 51339 | MSCV_C_rev2 5'-ggccagaggccacttgtgtagcgcc-3'
GCGCATGCTTCCAGACTGCCTTGGGAAAAGCGCCTCCCCTACCCGGTAGAATTCTAGGCGTAGTCGGGCA
CGTCGTAGGGGTATCCTCCAGCGGCCGACTTGTCATCGTCGTCCTTGTAGTCCTCGAGTTCGAACCGCGG
GCCCTCTAGATCAACCACTTTGTACAAGAAAGTTGGGTGCTGCATGGGCTCCTCCGTGGTAAGCTTCGGC
CATGGCCGGAGCTCGTCGACGGGCAAGGTGAGAGTCGGGGGGCGGGCGACGGTGCGGCCCCAATACAACT
CTCCGCTCGTTAGCTGGTAGAATATCCGCCCGGCGTCTAGGTTGTCACTTCGCTCGGCCGGCCAGAAGAG
CGCAAGTCCAAGTCTGGTGCTGGGGCCGATGTGCAGCGGTTTGTGCCCGCAGTTGTAGACTGTCATTTTT
ATGGGCGAGTGGGCGGTCCACACGCGCGGGCGCAGCACCCATTGGTCGCACGCCGCCTCCTGGAATGTAA
ACCCCCAGAGAGAGGGCGTGCCGCCCTGGAGATGGCCCTGTGCCATCACATGTATTTCCTCCTTGGGTGG
AACGACGGCGTCGTGCTCCGGGTGGAGGGGGAATAGCGTCCAGGCATCTTTCAGGGTCACGAGACCGGGG
TCCATGCTTAGAAAACAGCCCTCCCGGGCGGTGGGCGGCCCGGGCTCCAGCAGAACGTCGCAG
