[The description below was written by a language model from this plasmid's Addgene catalogue record.]
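Description:
MSCV-C LF1 is a retroviral mammalian expression plasmid built on the MSCV-C FLAGHA backbone, a murine stem cell virus-derived vector intended for packaging into retroviral particles and stable transduction of mammalian cells. It is propagated in E. coli under ampicillin selection and is recorded as low copy; transduced mammalian cells can be selected with puromycin. The listed total size is about 8.1 kb, slightly smaller than the empty backbone. This is consistent with Gateway cloning, in which the incoming open reading frame replaces a larger recombination cassette in the destination vector.

The insert is the roughly 1.4 kb LF1 open reading frame from Epstein-Barr virus (human herpesvirus 4), placed so that the backbone supplies tandem C-terminal FLAG and HA epitope tags. The dual tag allows detection of the protein and sequential affinity purification of it together with associated host proteins. The record lists the promoter as "PKG". In MSCV-type vectors a PGK promoter usually drives the puromycin resistance gene while the viral long terminal repeat drives the insert, but no feature table is provided, so which element transcribes LF1 cannot be confirmed here. The depositor notes a P463T substitution in the encoded protein that is not known to affect function.

The construct belongs to a collection of tagged tumour virus open reading frames. That collection was made for a systematic study of how viral proteins perturb host cell networks, with the aim of helping to interpret cancer genomes. Typical uses would therefore be stable expression of LF1 in cultured cells for interaction mapping or for studying its effects on the host.
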