Addgene plasmid #37960: MSCV-C LF1
Depositing lab: Karl Munger. Depositing organization: Brigham and Women's Hospital. Publication: Interpreting cancer genomes using systematic host network perturbations by tumour virus proteins. Rozenblatt-Rosen O, Deo RC, Padi M, Adelmant G, Calderwood MA, Rolland T, Grace M, Dricot A, Askenazi M, Tavares M, Pevzner SJ, Abderazzaq F, Byrdsong D, Carvunis AR, Chen AA, Cheng J, Correll M, Duarte M, Fan C, Feltkamp MC, Ficarro SB, Franchi R, Garg BK, Gulbahce N, Hao T, Holthaus AM, James R, Korkhin A, Litovchick L, Mar JC, Pak TR, Rabello S, Rubio R, Shen Y, Singh S, Spangle JM, Tasan M, Wanamaker S, Webber JT, Roecklein-Canfield J, Johannsen E, Barabasi AL, Beroukhim R, Kieff E, Cusick ME, Hill DE, Munger K, Marto JA, Quackenbush J, Roth FP, DeCaprio JA, Vidal M. Nature. 2012 Jul 26;487(7408):491-5. 10.1038/nature11288 PubMed 22810586.
Backbone
  Vector backbone: MSCV-C FLAGHA
  Backbone size w/o insert (bp): 8162
  Total vector size (bp): 8069
  Vector type: Mammalian Expression, Retroviral
  Selectable markers: Puromycin
Growth in bacteria
  Bacterial resistance: Ampicillin, 100 μg/mL
  Growth temperature: 37°C
  Growth strain: DH5alpha
  Copy number: Low Copy
Gene/Insert
  Gene/Insert name: LF1 (alt names: HHV LF1; HHV4_LF1)
  Species: H. Herpesvirus 4 (EBV)
  Insert size (bp): 1407
  GenBank ID: YP_401709.1 YP_001129505.1
  Entrez Gene: LF1 (a.k.a. HHV4_LF1)
  Promoter: PKG
  Tag / fusion protein: Flag (C terminal on backbone); HA (C terminal on backbone)
  Cloning method: Gateway Cloning
  Sequencing primers: 5′ LXSN 5'; 3′ MSCV-C seq. rev
Resource information
  A portion of this plasmid was derived from a plasmid made by: E. Kieff lab
Terms and licenses: Academic/Nonprofit Terms; Industry Terms: Not Available to Industry
Depositor comments: Note that there is a P463T mutation which is not known to affect function.
How to cite: MSCV-C LF1 was a gift from Karl Munger (Addgene plasmid # 37960 ; http://n2t.net/addgene:37960 ; RRID:Addgene_37960)
